>Addgene plasmid #140763 | pPB-tetpA-iRPT | addgene full sequence | sequence record 306494 | Addgene NGS Result
TTTCTTTTTATGATTTAATACGGCATTGAGGACAATAGCGAGTAGGCTGGATACGACGATTCCGTTTGAG
AAGAACATTTGGAAGGCTGTCGGTCGACTAAGTTGGCAGCATCACCCGAAGAACATTTGGAAGGCTGTCG
GTCGACTACAGGTCACTAATACCATCTAAGTAGTTGATTCATAGTGACTGGATATGTTGTGTTTTACAGT
ATTATGTAGTCTGTTTTTTATGCAAAATCTAATTTAATATATTGATATTTATATCATTTTACGTTTCTCG
TTCAGCTTTTTTGTACAAACTTGTGATGCTAGCGGCGATCTGACGGTTCACTAAACGAGCTCTGCTTATA
TAGGCCTCCCACCGTACACGCCTACCTCGACATACGTTCTCTATCACTGATAGGGAGTAAACTCGACATA
CGTTCTCTATCACTGATAGGGATAAACTCGACATACGTTCTCTATCACTGATAGGGAGTAAACTCGACAT
ACGTTCTCTATCACTGATAGGGAGTAAACTCGACATACGTTCTCTATCACTGATAGGGAGTAAACTCGAC
ATCGTTCTCTATCACTGATAGGGAGTAAACTCGACATACGTTCTCTATCACTGATAGGGAGTAAACTCGA
TTGAAGACGAAAGGGCCGAATTCAAGCTTCGTGAGGCTCCGGTGCCCGTCAGTGGGCAGAGCGCACATCG
CCCACAGTCCCCGAGAAGTTGGGGGGAGGGGTCGGCAATTGAACCGGTGCCTAGAGAAGGTGGCGCGGGG
TAAACTGGGAAAGTGATGTCGTGTACTGGCTCCGCCTTTTTCCCGAGGGTGGGGGAGAACCGTATATAAG
TGCAGTAGTCGCCGTGAACGTTCTTTTTCGCAACGGGTTTGCCGCCAGAACACAGGTAAGTGCCGTGTGT
GGTTCCCGCGGGCCTGGCCTCTTTACGGGTTATGGCCCTTGCGTGCCTTGAATTACTTCCACCTGGCTCC
AGTACGTGATTCTTGATCCCGAGCTGGAGCCAGGGGCGGGCCTTGCGCTTTAGGAGCCCCTTCGCCTCGT
GCTTGAGTTGAGGCCTGGCCTGGGCGCTGGGGCCGCCGCGTGCGAATCTGGTGGCACCTTCGCGCCTGTC
TCGCTGCTTTCGATAAGTCTCTAGCCATTTAAAATTTTTGATGACCTGCTGCGACGCTTTTTTTCTGGCA
AGATAGTCTTGTAAATGCGGGCCAGGATCTGCACACTGGTATTTCGGTTTTTGGGGCCGCGGGCGGCGAC
GGGGCCCGTGCGTCCCAGCGCACATGTTCGGCGAGGCGGGGCCTGCGAGCGCGGCCACCGAGAATCGGAC
GGGGGTAGTCTCAAGCTGGCCGGCCTGCTCTGGTGCCTGGCCTCGCGCCGCCGTGTATCGCCCCGCCCTG
GGCGGCAAGGCTGGCCCGGTCGGCACCAGTTGCGTGAGCGGAAAGATGGCCGCTTCCCGGCCCTGCTCCA
GGGGGCTCAAAATGGAGGACGCGGCGCTCGGGAGAGCGGGCGGGTGAGTCACCCACACAAAGGAAAGGGG
CCTTTCCGTCCTCAGCCGTCGCTTCATGTGACTCCACGGAGTACCGGGCGCCGTCCAGGCACCTCGATTA
GTTCTGGAGCTTTTGGAGTACGTCGTCTTTAGGTTGGGGGGAGGGGTTTTATGCGATGGAGTTTCCCCAC
ACTGAGTGGGTGGAGACTGAAGTTAGGCCAGCTTGGCACTTGATGTAATTCTCCTTGGAATTTGCCCTTT
TTGAGTTTGGATCTTGGTTCATTCTCAAGCCTCAGACAGTGGTTCAAAGTTTTTTTCTTCCATTTCAGGT
GTCGTGAACACGCTACCGGGCCACCATGGCCGAAGGGAGCGTGGCAAGACAGCCCGATCTGCTGACATGC
GACGACGAACCAATCCACATTCCAGGAGCTATCCAGCCTCATGGACTGCTGCTGGCTCTGGCCGCTGACA
TGACTATCGTGGCAGGCTCTGATAACCTGCCAGAGCTGACCGGGCTGGCTATCGGAGCACTGATTGGCCG
GTCCGCAGCCGACGTGTTCGATTCTGAGACTCACAATAGACTGACCATCGCCCTGGCTGAACCTGGGGCT
GCAGTGGGAGCCCCAATTACCGTCGGCTTCACAATGCGAAAGGACGCTGGCTTTATCGGGTCCTGGCACC
GCCATGATCAGCTGATTTTTCTGGAGCTGGAACCACCTCAGAGAGACGTGGCAGAGCCACAGGCTTTCTT
TCGGAGAACAAACAGCGCCATCAGGCGCCTGCAGGCCGCTGAGACTCTGGAATCCGCTTGCGCAGCCGCT
GCACAGGAAGTGAGGAAGATCACCGGGTTCGATCGCGTCATGATCTACAGATTCGCCTCAGACTTTAGCG
GAGAAGTGATCGCAGAAGATCGCTGTGCCGAGGTCGAAAGTAAACTGGGCCTGCATTACCCAGCCTCAAC
CGTGCCTGCACAGGCACGACGGCTGTATACAATCAACCCCGTGCGGATCATTCCCGACATTAATTACAGA
CCAGTGCCCGTCACACCTGACCTGAACCCAGTGACTGGGAGGCCCATCGATCTGAGCTTCGCCATTCTGC
GCAGCGTGTCCCCTGTCCACCTGGAGTTTATGAGGAATATCGGAATGCATGGCACCATGTCTATCAGTAT
TCTGAGAGGCGAAAGGCTGTGGGGGCTGATCGTGTGCCACCATCGGACACCTTACTATGTGGACCTGGAC
GGCAGGCAGGCTTGTGAACTGGTGGCTCAGGTGCTGGCTTGGCAGATTGGCGTGATGGAAGAAGAGGGCA
GAGGAAGTCTTCTAACATGCGGTGACGTGGAGGAGAATCCCGGCCCTATGTCTATGACCGAGTACAAGCC
CACGGTGCGCCTCGCCACCCGCGACGACGTCCCCAGGGCCGTACGCACCCTCGCCGCCGCGTTCGCCGAC
TACCCCGCCACGCGCCACACCGTCGATCCGGACCGCCACATCGAGCGGGTCACCGAGCTGCAAGAACTCT
TCCTCACGCGCGTCGGGCTCGACATCGGCAAGGTGTGGGTCGCGGACGACGGCGCCGCGGTGGCGGTCTG
GACCACGCCGGAGAGCGTCGAAGCGGGGGCGGTGTTCGCCGAGATCGGCCCGCGCATGGCCGAGTTGAGC
GGTTCCCGGCTGGCCGCGCAGCAACAGATGGAAGGCCTCCTGGCGCCGCACCGGCCCAAGGAGCCCGCGT
GGTTCCTGGCCACCGTCGGCGTCTCGCCCGACCACCAGGGCAAGGGTCTGGGCAGCGCCGTCGTGCTCCC
CGGAGTGGAGGCGGCCGAGCGCGCCGGGGTGCCCGCCTTCCTGGAGACCTCCGCGCCCCGCAACCTCCCC
TTCTACGAGCGGCTCGGCTTCACCGTCACCGCCGACGTCGAGGTGCCCGAAGGACCGCGCACCTGGTGCA
TGACCCGCAAGCCCGGTGCCGCCACGAACTTCTCTCTGTTAAAGCAAGCAGGAGACGTGGAAGAAAACCC
CGGTCCTATGTCTAGACTGGACAAGAGCAAAGTCATAAACGGCGCTCTGGAATTACTCAATGGAGTCGGT
ATCGAAGGCCTGACGACAAGGAAACTCGCTCAAAAGCTGGGAGTTGAGCAGCCTACCCTGTACTGGCACG
TGAAGAACAAGCGGGCCCTGCTCGATGCCCTGCCAATCGAGATGCTGGACAGGCATCATACCCACTTCTG
CCCCCTGGAAGGCGAGTCATGGCAAGACTTTCTGCGGAACAACGCCAAGTCATTCCGCTGTGCTCTCCTC
TCACATCGCGACGGGGCTAAAGTGCATCTCGGCACCCGCCCAACAGAGAAACAGTACGAAACCCTGGAAA
ATCAGCTCGCGTTCCTGTGTCAGCAAGGCTTCTCCCTGGAGAACGCACTGTACGCTCTGTCCGCCGTGGG
CCACTTTACACTGGGCTGCGTATTGGAGGAACAGGAGCATCAAGTAGCAAAAGAGGAAAGAGAGACACCT
ACCACCGATTCTATGCCCCCACTTCTGAGACAAGCAATTGAGCTGTTCGACCGGCAGGGAGCCGAACCTG
CCTTCCTTTTCGGCCTGGAACTAATCATATGTGGCCTGGAGAAACAGCTAAAGTGCGAAAGCGGCGGGCC
GGCCGACGCCCTTGACGATTTTGACTTAGACATGCTCCCAGCCGATGCCCTTGACGACTTTGACCTTGAT
ATGCTGCCTGCTGACGCTCTTGACGATTTTGACCTTGACATGCTCCCCGGGTAACTAAGTAAGGATCCTC
TAGAGTTAACATCGAGGGATCAAGCTTATCGATAATCAACCTCTGGATTACAAAATTTGTGAAAGATTGA
CTGGTATTCTTAACTATGTTGCTCCTTTTACGCTATGTGGATACGCTGCTTTAATGCCTTTGTATCATGC
TATTGCTTCCCGTATGGCTTTCATTTTCTCCTCCTTGTATAAATCCTGGTTGCTGTCTCTTTATGAGGAG
TTGTGGCCCGTTGTCAGGCAACGTGGCGTGGTGTGCACTGTGTTTGCTGACGCAACCCCCACTGGTTGGG
GCATTGCCACCACCTGTCAGCTCCTTTCCGGGACTTTCGCTTTCCCCCTCCCTATTGCCACGGCGGAACT
CATCGCCGCCTGCCTTGCCCGCTGCTGGACAGGGGCTCGGCTGTTGGGCACTGACAATTCCGTGGTGTTG
TCGGGGAAGCTGACGTCCTTTCCATGGCTGCTCGCCTGTGTTGCCACCTGGATTCTGCGCGGGACGTCCT
TCTGCTACGTCCCTTCGGCCCTCAATCCAGCGGACCTTCCTTCCCGCGGCCTGCTGCCGGCTCTGCGGCC
TCTTCCGCGTCTTCGCCTTCGCCCTCAGACGAGTCGGATCTCCCTTTGGGCCGCCTCCCCGCATCGATAC
CGTCGAGACCTAGAAAAACATGGAGCAATCACAAGTAGCAATACAGCAGCTACCAATGCTGATTGTGCCT
GGCTAGAAGCACAAGAGGAGGAGGAGGTGGGTTTTCCAGTCACACCTCAGGTACCTTTAAGACCAATGAC
TTACAAGGCAGCTGTAGATCTCTAGATAACTGATCATAATCAGCCATACCACATTTGTAGAGGTTTTACT
TGCTTTAAAAAACCTCCCACACCTCCCCCTGAACCTGAAACATAAAATGAATGCAATTGTTGTTGTTAAC
TTGTTTATTGCAGCTTATAATGGTTACAAATAAAGCAATAGCATCACAAATTTCACAAATAAAGCATTTT
TTTCACTGCATTCTAGTTGTGGTTTGTCCAAACTCATCAATGTATCTTAACGCTCGAGTGCATGGATCCT
TTGTTACTTTATAGAAGAAATTTTGAGTTTTTGTTTTTTTTTAATAAATAAATAAACATAAATAAATTGT
TTGTTGAATTTATTATTAGTATGTAAGTGTAAATATAATAAAACTTAATATCTATTCAAATTAATAAATA
AACCTCGATATACAGACCGATAAAACACATGCGTCAATTTTACGCATGATTATCTTTAACGTACGTCACA
ATATGATTATCTTTCTAGGGTTAAAGAGCTCCAGCTTTTGTTCCCTTTAGTGAGGGTTAATTTCGAGCTT
GGCGTAATCATGGTCATAGCTGTTTCCTGTGTGAAATTGTTATCCGCTCACAATTCCACACAACATACGA
GCCGGAAGCATAAAGTGTAAAGCCTGGGGTGCCTAATGAGTGAGCTAACTCACATTAATTGCGTTGCGCT
CACTGCCCGCTTTCCAGTCGGGAAACCTGTCGTGCCAGCTGCATTAATGAATCGGCCAACGCGCGGGGAG
AGGCGGTTTGCGTATTGGGCGCTCTTCCGCTTCCTCGCTCACTGACTCGCTGCGCTCGGTCGTTCGGCTG
CGGCGAGCGGTATCAGCTCACTCAAAGGCGGTAATACGGTTATCCACAGAATCAGGGGATAACGCAGGAA
AGAACATGTGAGCAAAAGGCCAGCAAAAGGCCAGGAACCGTAAAAAGGCCGCGTTGCTGGCGTTTTTCCA
TAGGCTCCGCCCCCCTGACGAGCATCACAAAAATCGACGCTCAAGTCAGAGGTGGCGAAACCCGACAGGA
CTATAAAGATACCAGGCGTTTCCCCCTGGAAGCTCCCTCGTGCGCTCTCCTGTTCCGACCCTGCCGCTTA
CCGGATACCTGTCCGCCTTTCTCCCTTCGGGAAGCGTGGCGCTTTCTCATAGCTCACGCTGTAGGTATCT
CAGTTCGGTGTAGGTCGTTCGCTCCAAGCTGGGCTGTGTGCACGAACCCCCCGTTCAGCCCGACCGCTGC
GCCTTATCCGGTAACTATCGTCTTGAGTCCAACCCGGTAAGACACGACTTATCGCCACTGGCAGCAGCCA
CTGGTAACAGGATTAGCAGAGCGAGGTATGTAGGCGGTGCTACAGAGTTCTTGAAGTGGTGGCCTAACTA
CGGCTACACTAGAAGAACAGTATTTGGTATCTGCGCTCTGCTGAAGCCAGTTACCTTCGGAAAAAGAGTT
GGTAGCTCTTGATCCGGCAAACAAACCACCGCTGGTAGCGGTGGTTTTTTTGTTTGCAAGCAGCAGATTA
CGCGCAGAAAAAAAGGATCTCAAGAAGATCCTTTGATCTTTTCTACGGGGTCTGACGCTCAGTGGAACGA
AAACTCACGTTAAGGGATTTTGGTCATGAGATTATCAAAAAGGATCTTCACCTAGATCCTTTTAAATTAA
AAATGAAGTTTTAAATCAATCTAAAGTATATATGAGTAAACTTGGTCTGACAGTTACCAATGCTTAATCA
GTGAGGCACCTATCTCAGCGATCTGTCTATTTCGTTCATCCATAGTTGCCTGACTCCCCGTCGTGTAGAT
AACTACGATACGGGAGGGCTTACCATCTGGCCCCAGTGCTGCAATGATACCGCGAGACCCACGCTCACCG
GCTCCAGATTTATCAGCAATAAACCAGCCAGCCGGAAGGGCCGAGCGCAGAAGTGGTCCTGCAACTTTAT
CCGCCTCCATCCAGTCTATTAATTGTTGCCGGGAAGCTAGAGTAAGTAGTTCGCCAGTTAATAGTTTGCG
CAACGTTGTTGCCATTGCTACAGGCATCGTGGTGTCACGCTCGTCGTTTGGTATGGCTTCATTCAGCTCC
GGTTCCCAACGATCAAGGCGAGTTACATGATCCCCCATGTTGTGCAAAAAAGCGGTTAGCTCCTTCGGTC
CTCCGATCGTTGTCAGAAGTAAGTTGGCCGCAGTGTTATCACTCATGGTTATGGCAGCACTGCATAATTC
TCTTACTGTCATGCCATCCGTAAGATGCTTTTCTGTGACTGGTGAGTACTCAACCAAGTCATTCTGAGAA
TAGTGTATGCGGCGACCGAGTTGCTCTTGCCCGGCGTCAATACGGGATAATACCGCGCCACATAGCAGAA
CTTTAAAAGTGCTCATCATTGGAAAACGTTCTTCGGGGCGAAAACTCTCAAGGATCTTACCGCTGTTGAG
ATCCAGTTCGATGTAACCCACTCGTGCACCCAACTGATCTTCAGCATCTTTTACTTTCACCAGCGTTTCT
GGGTGAGCAAAAACAGGAAGGCAAAATGCCGCAAAAAAGGGAATAAGGGCGACACGGAAATGTTGAATAC
TCATACTCTTCCTTTTTCAATATTATTGAAGCATTTATCAGGGTTATTGTCTCATGAGCGGATACATATT
TGAATGTATTTAGAAAAATAAACAAATAGGGGTTCCGCGCACATTTCCCCGAAAAGTGCCACCTAAATTG
TAAGCGTTAATATTTTGTTAAAATTCGCGTTAAATTTTTGTTAAATCAGCTCATTTTTTAACCAATAGGC
CGAAATCGGCAAAATCCCTTATAAATCAAAAGAATAGACCGAGATAGGGT
[37 nt withheld, positions 7891-7927]
AAAGAACGTGGACTCCAACGTCAAAGG
[49 nt withheld, positions 7955-8003]
T
[91 nt withheld, positions 8005-8095]
G
[124 nt withheld, positions 8097-8220]
CCCATTCGCCATTCAGGCTGCGCAACTGTTGGGAAGGGCGATCGGTGCGGGCCTCTTCGCTATTACGCCA
GCTGGCGAAAGGGGGATGTGCTGCAAGGCGATTAAGTTGGGTAACGCCAGGGTTTTCCCAGTCACGACGT
TGTAAAACGACGGCCAGTGAATTGTAATACGACTCACTATAGGGCGAATTGGGTACCTTAACCCTAGAAA
GATAGTCTGCGTAAAATTGACGCATGCATTCTTGAAATATTGCTCTCTCTTTCTAAATAGCGCGAATCCG
TCGCTGTGCATTTAGGACATCTCAGTCGCCGCTTGGAGCTCCCGTGAGGCGTGCTTGTCAATGCGGTAAG
TGTCACTGATTTTGAACTATAACGACCGCGTGAGTCAAAATGACGCATGATTATCTTTTACGTGACTTTT
AAGATTTAACTCATACGATAATTATATTGTTATTTCATGTTCTACTTACGTGATAACTTATTATATATAT
ATTTTCTTGTTATAGATATCTCCCCAGCATGCCTGCTATTGTCTTCCCAATCCTCCCCCTTGCTGTCCTG
CCCCACCCCACCCCCCAGAATAGAATGACACCTACTCAGACAATGCGATGCAATTTCCTCATTTTATTAG
GAAAGGACAGTGGGAGTGGCACCTTCCAGGGTCAAGGAAGGCACGGGGGAGGGGCAAACAACAGATGGCT
GGCAACTAGAAGGCACAGATCGTCGAGACCGGTAGCATCACCACTTTGTACAAGAAAGCTGAACGAGAAA
CGTAAAATGATATAAATATCAATATATTAAATTAGATTTTGCATAAAAAACAGACTACATAATACTGTAA
AACACAACATATCCAGTCACTATGAATCAACTACTTAGATGGTATTAGTGACCTGTAGTCGACTAAGTTG
GCAGCATCACCCGACGCACTTTGCGCCGAATAAATACCTGTGACGGAAGATCACTTCGCAGAATAAATAA
ATCCTGGTGTCCCTGTTGATACCGGGAAGCCCTGGGCCAACTTTTGGCGAAAATGAGACGTTGATCGGCA
CGTAAGAGGTTCCAACTTTCACCATAATGAAATAAGATCACTACCGGGCGTATTTTTTGAGTTATCGAGA
TTTTCAGGAGCTAAGGAAGCTAAAATGGAGAAAAAAATCACTGGATATACCACCGTTGATATATCCCAAT
GGCATCGTAAAGAACATTTTGAGGCATTTCAGTCAGTTGCTCAATGTACCTATAACCAGACCGTTCAGCT
GGATATTACGGCCTTTTTAAAGACCGTAAAGAAAAATAAGCACAAGTTTTATCCGGCCTTTATTCACATT
CTTGCCCGCCTGATGAATGCTCATCCGGAATTCCGTATGGCAATGAAAGACGGTGAGCTGGTGATATGGG
ATAGTGTTCACCCTTGTTACACCGTTTTCCATGAGCAAACTGAAACGTTTTCATCGCTCTGGAGTGAATA
CCACGACGATTTCCGGCAGTTTCTACACATATATTCGCAAGATGTGGCGTGTTACGGTGAAAACCTGGCC
TATTTCCCTAAAGGGTTTATTGAGAATATGTTTTTCGTCTCAGCCAATCCCTGGGTGAGTTTCACCAGTT
TTGATTTAAACGTGGCCAATATGGACAACTTCTTCGCCCCCGTTTTCACCATGGGCAAATATTATACGCA
AGGCGACAAGGTGCTGATGCCGCTGGCGATTCAGGTTCATCATGCCGTTTGTGATGGCTTCCATGTCGGC
AGAATGCTTAATGAATTACAACAGTACTGCGATGAGTGGCAGGGGGGGCGTAAACGCCGCGTGGATCCGG
CTTACTAAAAGCCAGATAACAGTATGCGTATTTGCGCGCTGATTTTTGCGGTATAAGAATATATACTGAT
ATGTATACCCGAAGTATGTCAAAAAGAGGTATGCTATGAAGCAGCGTATTACAGTGACAGTTGACAGCGA
CAGCTATCAGTTGCTCAAGGCATATATGATGTCAATATCTCCGGTCTGGTAAGCACAACCATGCAGAATG
AAGCCCGTCGTCTGCGTGCCGAACGCTGGAAAGCGGAAAATCAGGAAGGGATGGCTGAGGTCGCCCGGTT
TATTGAAATGAACGGCTCTTTTGCTGACGAGAACAGGGGCTGGTGAAATGCAGTTTAAGGTTTACACCTA
TAAAAGAGAGAGCCGTTATCGTCTGTTTGTGGATGTACAGAGTGATATTATTGACACGCCCGGGCGACGG
ATGGTGATCCCCCTGGCCAGTGCACGTCTGCTGTCAGATAAAGTCTCCCGTGAACTTTACCCGGTGGTGC
ATATCGGGGATGAAAGCTGGCGCATGATGACCACCGATATGGCCAGTGTGCCGGTCTCCGTTATCGGGGA
AGAAGTGGCTGATCTCAGCCACCGCGAAAATGACATCAAAAACGCCATTAACCTGATGTTCTGGGGAATA
TAAATGTCAGGCTCCCTTATACACAGCCAGTCTGCAGGTCGATACAGTAGAAATTACAGAAACTTTATCA
CGTTTAGTAAGTATAGAGGCTGAAAATCCAGATGAAGCCGAACGACTTGTAAGAGAAAAGTATAAGAGTT
GTGAAATTGTTCTTGATGCAGATGATTTTCAGGACTATGACACTAGCGTATATGAATAGGTAGATGTTTT
TATTTTGTCACACAAAAAAGAGGCTCGCACCTCTTTTTCTTA
Features (pLannotate 1.2.2; 29 found; start..end, strand, type, name):
    180..304     -  protein_bind   attR1: mutant version of attR; recombination site for the Gateway® LR reaction LR Clonase™
    314..628     -  promoter       tight TRE promoter: Tet-responsive promoter PTight, consisting of seven tet operator sequences followed by the minimal CMV promoter
    665..1827    +  promoter       EF-1α promoter: strong constitutive promoter for human elongation factor EF-1α
   1846..2793    +  CDS            iRFP713: iRFP713 is a basic (constitutively fluorescent) near ir fluorescent protein published in 2011, derived from Rhodopseudomonas palustris. It has low acid sensitivity. It requires the cofactor biliverdin for fluorescence.
   2854..3450    +  CDS            PuroR (fragment): puromycin N-acetyltransferase; pac from Streptomyces; confers resistance to puromycin
   3451..3507    +  CDS            P2A: 2A peptide from porcine teschovirus-1 polyprotein Eukaryotic ribosomes fail to insert a peptide bond between the Gly and Pro residues, yielding separate polypeptides.
   3508..4254    +  CDS            rtTA-Advanced: improved tetracycline-controlled transactivator In the Tet-On® system, rtTA-Advanced binds to the Tet-responsive element and stimulates transcription only in the presence of tetracycline or doxycycline.
   4304..4892    +  misc_feature   WPRE: woodchuck hepatitis virus posttranscriptional regulatory element
   4904..5062    +  CDS            nef (fragment): NEF_HV1Z2 - Experimental evidence at protein level: Swiss-Prot protein existence level 1. Extracellular Nef protein targets CD4(+) T-lymphocytes for apoptosis by interacting with CXCR4 surface receptors. From Human immunodeficiency virus type 1 group M subtype D (isolate Z2/CDC-Z34) (HIV-1).
   5071..5155    +  CDS            large T antigen (fragment): large T antigen from SV40 (simian virus 40)
   5178..5299    +  polyA_signal   SV40 poly(A) signal: SV40 polyadenylation signal
   5574..5592    -  promoter       T3 promoter: promoter for bacteriophage T3 RNA polymerase
   5635..5657    -  protein_bind   lac operator (fragment): The lac repressor binds to the lac operator to inhibit transcription in E. coli. This inhibition can be relieved by adding lactose or isopropyl-β-D-thiogalactopyranoside (IPTG). lac repressor encoded by lacI
   5661..5691    -  promoter       lac promoter: promoter for the E. coli lac operon
   5706..5727    -  protein_bind   CAP binding site: CAP binding activates transcription in the presence of cAMP. E. coli catabolite activator protein
   5740..5832    -  CDS            lacI (fragment): lac repressor; lacI; The lac repressor binds to the lac operator to inhibit transcription in E. coli. This inhibition can be relieved by adding lactose or isopropyl-β-D-thiogalactopyranoside (IPTG).
   6015..6603    -  rep_origin     ori: high-copy-number ColE1/pMB1/pBR322/pUC origin of replication
   6774..7634    -  CDS            AmpR: β-lactamase; bla; confers resistance to ampicillin, carbenicillin, and related antibiotics
   7635..7739    -  promoter       AmpR promoter: bla
   7792..8220    -  rep_origin     f1 ori (sequence partly withheld): f1 bacteriophage origin of replication; arrow indicates direction of (+) strand synthesis
   8225..8382    -  CDS            lacZα (fragment): LacZα fragment of β-galactosidase; lacZ fragment
   8385..8403    +  promoter       T7 promoter: promoter for bacteriophage T7 RNA polymerase
   8731..8938    -  polyA_signal   bGH poly(A) signal: bovine growth hormone polyadenylation signal
   8960..9084    +  protein_bind   attR2: mutant version of attR; recombination site for the Gateway® LR reaction LR Clonase™
   9262..9364    +  promoter       cat promoter: promoter of the E. coli cat gene encoding chloramphenicol acetyltransferase
   9365..10023   +  CDS            CmR: chloramphenicol acetyltransferase; cat; confers resistance to chloramphenicol
  10205..10363   +  CDS            ccdA (fragment): CCDA_ECO57 - Also known as H, letA. Experimental evidence at protein level: Swiss-Prot protein existence level 1. Antitoxin component of a type II toxin-antitoxin (TA) system which inhibits the post-segregational killing (PSK) of plasmid-free cells, also referred to as a plasmid addiction system. Binds to and blocks the activity of CcdB; will also remove bound CcdB protein from the CcdB-GyrA complex by forming a CcdA-CcdB complex, a process termed rejuvenation. Functions as a transcriptional corepressor for the ccdAB operon, repression also requires CcdB (By similarity). From Escherichia coli
  10368..10670   +  CDS            ccdB: CCDB_ECOLI - Also known as G, letB, letD. Experimental evidence at protein level: Swiss-Prot protein existence level 1. Toxic component of a type II toxin-antitoxin (TA) system, functioning in plasmid maintainence. Responsible for the post- segregational killing (PSK) of plasmid-free cells, also referred to as a plasmid addiction system. Half-life of over 2 hours. Cell killing by CcdB is accompanied by filamentation, defects in chromosome and plasmid segregation, defects in cell division, formation of anucleate cells, decreased DNA synthesis and plasmid loss. Interferes with the activity of DN
  10714..10866   +  CDS            dpnD (fragment): DPND_STRPN - Protein predicted: Swiss-Prot protein existence level 4. From Streptococcus pneumoniae serotype 4 (strain ATCC BAA-334 / TIGR4).
