[The description below was written by a language model from this plasmid's Addgene catalogue record and pLannotate feature annotations shown in this document.]
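Description:
pPB-tetpA-iRPT is a mammalian expression plasmid built on the pPB-MCSfw-pA backbone, functioning as an all-in-one doxycycline-inducible (Tet-On) Gateway destination vector. The "pPB" naming suggests a piggyBac transposon design for genomic integration, but no transposon terminal repeats are annotated in the feature table, so this cannot be confirmed from the record. In bacteria it replicates from a high-copy ColE1/pUC-type origin, also carries an f1 origin, and is selected with ampicillin (AmpR) together with chloramphenicol. Because it contains a ccdB toxin gene, it is propagated in a ccdB-tolerant strain.

The plasmid holds two divergently oriented units. On one strand, a tight TRE promoter (seven tet operators plus a minimal CMV promoter) reads into a Gateway cassette flanked by attR1 and attR2 that contains the cat promoter, CmR and ccdB, followed by a bGH polyadenylation signal. An LR recombination reaction would replace this counter-selectable cassette with a gene of interest, placing it under TRE control. On the other strand, the constitutive EF-1α promoter drives a single reading unit encoding the near-infrared fluorescent protein iRFP713, puromycin N-acetyltransferase and, after a P2A peptide, the reverse tetracycline transactivator rtTAM2 (annotated as rtTA-Advanced). The linker between iRFP713 and PuroR is not annotated. A WPRE and an SV40 poly(A) signal complete this unit. Cells that take up the vector can therefore be tracked by fluorescence, selected with puromycin, and induced with doxycycline.

The catalogue gives a total size of 9558 bp, whereas the sequenced record is 10,922 nt, a discrepancy the record does not explain. The associated publication concerns neural differentiation of common marmoset pluripotent stem cells.
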