Addgene plasmid #140763: pPB-tetpA-iRPT
Purpose: Expresses iRFP713, PuroR and rtTAM2 in mammalian cells, with a TRE cassette
Depositing lab: Hideyuki Okano. Depositing organization: Keio University. Publication: Evaluating the efficacy of small molecules for neural differentiation of common marmoset ESCs and iPSCs. Yoshimatsu S, Nakamura M, Nakajima M, Nemoto A, Sato T, Sasaki E, Shiozawa S, Okano H. Neurosci Res. 2019 Oct 3. pii: S0168-0102(19)30262-7. doi: 10.1016/j.neures.2019.09.005. PubMed 31586586.
Backbone
  Vector backbone: pPB-MCSfw-pA
  Total vector size (bp): 9558
  Vector type: Mammalian Expression
  Selectable markers: Puromycin
Growth in bacteria
  Bacterial resistance: Chloramphenicol and Ampicillin, 25 & 100 μg/mL
  Growth temperature: 37°C
  Growth strain: ccdB Survival
  Copy number: High Copy
Gene/Insert 1
  Gene/Insert name: iRFP713
  Species: Rhodopseudomonas palustris
  Insert size (bp): 948
Gene/Insert 2
  Gene/Insert name: PuroR (alt name: Puromycin N-acetyl transferase)
  Species: Streptomyces alboniger
  Insert size (bp): 597
Gene/Insert 3
  Gene/Insert name: rtTAM2
  Insert size (bp): 747
Terms and licenses: Academic/Nonprofit Terms; Industry Terms: Not Available to Industry
How to cite: pPB-tetpA-iRPT was a gift from Hideyuki Okano (Addgene plasmid # 140763 ; http://n2t.net/addgene:140763 ; RRID:Addgene_140763)
